>Addgene plasmid #210589 | Dm_λHA-FLuc0_CSC | addgene full sequence | sequence record 416809 | Addgene NGS Result
CTTCAAGAATTAATTCTATATTCTAAAAACACAAATGATACTTCTAAAAAAAAATCATGAATGGCATCAA
CTCTGAATCAAATCTTTGCAGATGCACCTACTTCTCATTTCCACTGTCACATCATTTTTCCAGATCTCGC
TGCCTGTTATGTGGCCCACAAACCAAGACACGTTTTATGGCCATTAAAGCTGGCTGATCGTCGCCAAACA
CCAAATACATAATGAATATGTACACATTCGAGAAAGAAGCGATCAAAGAAGCGTCTTCGGGCGGAGTAGG
AGAATGCGGAGGAGAAGGAGAACGAGCTGATCTAGTATCTCTCCACAATCCAATGCCAACTGACCAACTG
GCCATATTCGGAGCAATTTGAAGCCAATTTCCATCGCCTGGCGATCGCTCCATTCTTGGCTATATGTTTT
TCACCGTTACCCGGGGCCATTTTCAAAGACTCGTCGGCAAGATAAGATTGTGTCACTCGCTGTCTCTCTT
CATTTGTCGAAGAATGCTGAGGAATTTCGCGATGACGTCGGCGAGTATTTTGAAGAATGAGAATAATTTG
TATTTATACGAAAATCAGTTAGTGGAATTTTCTACAAAAACATGTTATCTATAGATAATTTTGTTGCAAA
ATATGTTGACTATGACAAAGATTGTATGTATATACCTTTAATGTATTCTCATTTTCTTATGTATTTATAA
TGGCAATGATGATACTGATGATATTTTAAGATGATGCCAGACCAAAAGGCTTGAATTTCTGCGTCTTTTG
CCGAACGCAGTGCATGTGCAATTGTTGTTTTTTGGAATATTCAATTTTCGGACTGTCCGCTTTGATTTCA
GTTTCTTGGCTTATTCAAAAAGCAAAGTAAAGCCAAAAAAGCGAGATGGCAATACCAAATGCGGCAAAAC
GGTAGTGGAAGGAAAGGGGTGCGGGGCAGCGGAAGGAAGGGTGGGGCGGGGCGTGGCGGGGTCTGTGGCT
GGGCGCGACGTCACCGACGTTGGAGCCACTCCTTTGACCATGTGTGCGTGTGTGTATTATTCGTGTCTCG
CCACTCGCCGGTTGTTTTTTTCTTTTTATGCTGCGCTCTCTCTAGCGCCATCTCGCTTACGCATGCTCAA
CGCACCGCATGTTGCCGTTTCCTTTTATGCGTCATTTTGGCTCGAAATAGGCAATTATTTAAACAAAGAT
TAGTCAACGAAAACGCTAAAATAAATAAGTCTACAATATGGTTACTTATTGCCATGTGTGTGCAGCCAAC
GATAGCAACAAAAGCAACAACACAGGTGGCTTTCCCTCTTTCACTTTTTGTTTGCAAGCCGCGTGCGAGC
AAGACGGCACGACCGGCAAACGCAATTACGCTGACAAAGAGCAGACGAAGTTTTGGCGAAAAACATCAAG
GCGCCTGATACGAATGCATTTGCAATAACAATTGCGATATTTAATATTGTTTATGAAGCTGTTTGACTTC
AAAACACACAAAAAAAAAAATAAAACAAATTATTTGAAAGAGAATTAGGAATCGGACGCTTATCGTTAGG
GTAACAACAAGAAATGCTTACTGAGTCACAGCCTCTGGAAAACTGCCGCAAGCCAGAGAGAGAGAGAAAA
AGAGGGAGAGCAGCTTAGACCGCATGTGCTTGTGTGTGAGGCGTCTCTCTCTTCGTCTCTGTTGCGCAAA
CGCATAGACTGCACTGAAAAAATCGATTACCTATTTTTTATGAATGAATATTTGCACTATTACTATTCAA
AACTATTAAGATAGCAATCACATTCAATAGCCAAATACTATACCACCTGAGCGATGCAACGAAATGATCA
ATTTGAGCAAAAATGCTGCATATTTAGGACGGCATCATTATAGAAATGCTTCTTGCTGTGTACTTTTCTC
TCGTCTGGCAGCTGTTTCGCCGTTATTGTTAAAACCGGCTTAAGTTAGGTGTGTTTTCTACGACTAGTGA
ATGCCCTACTAGAAGATGTGTGTTGCACAAAATGTCCCTGGAATAACCAATTTGAAGTGCAGATAGCAGT
AAACGTAAGCTAATATGAATATTATTTAACTGTAATGTTTTAATATCGCTGGACATTACTAATAAACCCA
CTATAAACACATGTACATATGTATGTTTTGGCATACAATGAGTAGTTGGGGAAAAAATGTGTAAAAGCAC
CGTGACCATCACAGCATAAAGATAACCAGCTGAAGTATCGAATATGAGTAACCCCCAAATTGAATCACAT
GCCGCAACTGATAGGACCCATGGAAGTACACTCTTCATGGCGATATACAAGACACACACAAGCACGAACA
CCCAGTTGCGGAGGAAATTCTCCGTAAATGAAAACCCAATCGGCGAACAATTCATACCCATATATGGTAA
AAGTTTTGAACGCGACTTGAGAGCGGAGAGCATTGCGGCTGATAAGGTTTTAGCGCTAAGCGGGCTTTAT
AAAACGGGCTGCGGGACCAGTTTTCATATCACTACCGTTTGAGTTCTTGTGCTGTGTGGATACTCCTCCC
GACACAAAGCCGCTCCATCAGCCAGCAGTCGTCTAATCCAGAGACCCCGGATCGGGGTACCAACATGGAT
GCCCAGACCCGCCGCCGCGAGCGCCGCGCCGAGAAGCAGGCCCAGTGGAAGGCCGCCAACGGCGGCAGCC
CCCCCCACATGGCCTACCCCTACGATGTGCCCGATTACGCCGCGGCCGCAGAAGACGCGAAAAATATAAA
AAAAGGGCCGGCGCCGTTTTATCCGCTAGAAGACGGGACGGCGGGGGAACAACTACATAAAGCGATGAAA
CGGTATGCGCTAGTACCGGGGACGATAGCGTTTACGGACGCGCATATAGAAGTAGACATAACGTATGCGG
AATATTTTGAAATGAGTGTACGGCTAGCGGAAGCGATGAAACGGTATGGGCTAAATACGAATCATCGGAT
AGTAGTATGTAGTGAAAATAGTCTACAATTTTTTATGCCGGTACTAGGGGCGCTATTTATAGGGGTAGCG
GTAGCGCCGGCGAATGACATATATAATGAACGGGAACTACTAAATAGTATGGGGATAAGTCAACCGACGG
TAGTATTTGTAAGTAAAAAAGGGCTACAAAAAATACTAAATGTACAAAAAAAACTACCGATAATACAAAA
AATAATAATAATGGACAGTAAAACGGACTATCAAGGGTTTCAAAGTATGTATACGTTTGTAACGAGTCAT
CTACCGCCGGGGTTTAATGAATATGACTTTGTACCGGAAAGTTTTGACCGGGACAAAACGATAGCGCTAA
TAATGAATAGTAGTGGGAGTACGGGGCTACCGAAAGGGGTAGCGCTACCGCATCGGACGGCGTGTGTACG
GTTTAGTCATGCGCGGGACCCGATATTTGGGAATCAAATAATACCGGACACGGCGATACTAAGTGTAGTA
CCGTTTCATCATGGGTTTGGGATGTTTACGACGCTAGGGTATTTTATATGTGGGTTTCGGGTAGTACTAA
TGTATCGGTTTGAAGAAGAACTATTTCTACGGAGTCTACAAGACTATAAAATACAAAGTGCGCTACTAGT
ACCGACGCTATTTAGTTTTTTTGCGAAAAGTACGCTAATAGACAAATATGACCTAAGTAATCTACATGAA
ATAGCGAGTGGGGGGGCGCCGCTAAGTAAAGAAGTAGGGGAAGCGGTAGCGAAACGGTTTCATCTACCGG
GGATACGGCAAGGGTATGGGCTAACGGAAACGACGAGTGCGATACTAATAACGCCGGAAGGGGACGACAA
ACCGGGGGCGGTAGGGAAAGTAGTACCGTTTTTTGAAGCGAAAGTAGTAGACCTAGACACGGGGAAAACG
CTAGGGGTAAATCAACGGGGGGAACTATGTGTACGGGGGCCGATGATAATGAGTGGGTATGTAAATAATC
CGGAAGCGACGAATGCGCTAATAGACAAAGACGGGTGGCTACATAGTGGGGACATAGCGTATTGGGACGA
AGACGAACATTTTTTTATAGTAGACCGGCTAAAAAGTCTAATAAAATATAAAGGGTATCAAGTAGCGCCG
GCGGAACTAGAAAGTATACTACTACAACATCCGAATATATTTGACGCGGGGGTAGCGGGGCTACCGGACG
ACGACGCGGGGGAACTACCGGCGGCGGTAGTAGTACTAGAACATGGGAAAACGATGACGGAAAAAGAAAT
AGTAGACTATGTAGCGAGTCAAGTAACGACGGCGAAAAAACTACGGGGGGGGGTAGTATTTGTAGACGAA
GTACCGAAAGGGCTAACGGGGAAACTAGACGCGCGGAAAATACGGGAAATACTAATAAAAGCGAAAAAAG
GGGGGAAAATAGCGGTATAATCTAGAGGGCCCGCGGTTCGAAGGTAAGCCTATCCCTAACCCTCTCCTCG
GTCTCGATTCTACGCGTACCGGTCATCATCACCATCACCATTGAGTTTAAACCCGCTGATCAGCCTCGAC
TGTGCCTTCTAAGGCCTGAGCTCGCTGATCAGCCTCGATCGAGGATCCAGACATGATAAGATACATTGAT
GAGTTTGGACAAACCACAACTAGAATGCAGTGAAAAAAATGCTTTATTTGTGAAATTTGTGATGCTATTG
CTTTATTTGTAACCATTATAAGCTGCAATAAACAAGTTAACAACAACAATTGCATTCATTTTATGTTTCA
GGTTCAGGGGGAGGTGTGGGAGGTTTTTTAAAGCAAGTAAAACCTCTACAAATGTGGTATGGCTGATTAT
GATCAGTCGACCGATGCCCTTGAGAGCCTTCAACCCAGTCAGCTCCTTCCGGTGGGCGCGGGGCATGACT
ATCGTCGCCGCACTTATGACTGTCTTCTTTATCATGCAACTCGTAGGACAGGTGCCGGCAGCGCTCTGGG
TCATTTTCGGCGAGGACCGCTTTCGCTGGAGCGCGACGATGATCGGCCTGTCGCTTGCGGTATTCGGAAT
CTTGCACGCCCTCGCTCAAGCCTTCGTCACTGGTCCCGCCACCAAACGTTTCGGCGAGAAGCAGGCCATT
ATCGCCGGCATGGCGGCCGACGCGCTGGGCTACGTCTTGCTGGCGTTCGCGACGCGAGGCTGGATGGCCT
TCCCCATTATGATTCTTCTCGCTTCCGGCGGCATCGGGATGCCCGCGTTGCAGGCCATGCTGTCCAGGCA
GGTAGATGACGACCATCAGGGACAGCTTCAAGGCCAGCAAAAGGCCAGGAACCGTAAAAAGGCCGCGTTG
CTGGCGTTTTTCCATAGGCTCCGCCCCCCTGACGAGCATCACAAAAATCGACGCTCAAGTCAGAGGTGGC
GAAACCCGACAGGACTATAAAGATACCAGGCGTTTCCCCCTGGAAGCTCCCTCGTGCGCTCTCCTGTTCC
GACCCTGCCGCTTACCGGATACCTGTCCGCCTTTCTCCCTTCGGGAAGCGTGGCGCTTTCTCATAGCTCA
CGCTGTAGGTATCTCAGTTCGGTGTAGGTCGTTCGCTCCAAGCTGGGCTGTGTGCACGAACCCCCCGTTC
AGCCCGACCGCTGCGCCTTATCCGGTAACTATCGTCTTGAGTCCAACCCGGTAAGACACGACTTATCGCC
ACTGGCAGCAGCCACTGGTAACAGGATTAGCAGAGCGAGGTATGTAGGCGGTGCTACAGAGTTCTTGAAG
TGGTGGCCTAACTACGGCTACACTAGAAGGACAGTATTTGGTATCTGCGCTCTGCTGAAGCCAGTTACCT
TCGGAAAAAGAGTTGGTAGCTCTTGATCCGGCAAACAAACCACCGCTGGTAGCGGTGGTTTTTTTGTTTG
CAAGCAGCAGATTACGCGCAGAAAAAAAGGATCTCAAGAAGATCCTTTGATCTTTTCTACGGGGTCTGAC
GCTCAGTGGAACGAAAACTCACGTTAAGGGATTTTGGTCATGAGATTATCAAAAAGGATCTTCACCTAGA
TCCTTTTAAATTAAAAATGAAGTTTTAAATCAATCTAAAGTATATATGAGTAAACTTGGTCTGACAGTTA
CCAATGCTTAATCAGTGAGGCACCTATCTCAGCGATCTGTCTATTTCGTTCATCCATAGTTGCCTGACTC
CCCGTCGTGTAGATAACTACGATACGGGAGGGCTTACCATCTGGCCCCAGTGCTGCAATGATACCGCGAG
ACCCACGCTCACCGGCTCCAGATTTATCAGCAATAAACCAGCCAGCCGGAAGGGCCGAGCGCAGAAGTGG
TCCTGCAACTTTATCCGCCTCCATCCAGTCTATTAATTGTTGCCGGGAAGCTAGAGTAAGTAGTTCGCCA
GTTAATAGTTTGCGCAACGTTGTTGCCATTGCTGCAGGCATCGTGGTGTCACGCTCGTCGTTTGGTATGG
CTTCATTCAGCTCCGGTTCCCAACGATCAAGGCGAGTTACATGATCCCCCATGTTGTGCAAAAAAGCGGT
TAGCTCCTTCGGTCCTCCGATCGTTGTCAGAAGTAAGTTGGCCGCAGTGTTATCACTCATGGTTATGGCA
GCACTGCATAATTCTCTTACTGTCATGCCATCCGTAAGATGCTTTTCTGTGACTGGTGAGTACTCAACCA
AGTCATTCTGAGAATAGTGTATGCGGCGACCGAGTTGCTCTTGCCCGGCGTCAACACGGGATAATACCGC
GCCACATAGCAGAACTTTAAAAGTGCTCATCATTGGAAAACGTTCTTCGGGGCGAAAACTCTCAAGGATC
TTACCGCTGTTGAGATCCAGTTCGATGTAACCCACTCGTGCACCCAACTGATCTTCAGCATCTTTTACTT
TCACCAGCGTTTCTGGGTGAGCAAAAACAGGAAGGCAAAATGCCGCAAAAAAGGGAATAAGGGCGACACG
GAAATGTTGAATACTCATACTCTTCCTTTTTCAATATTATTGAAGCATTTATCAGGGTTATTGTCTCATG
AGCGGATACATATTTGAATGTATTTAGAAAAATAAACAAATAGGGGTTCCGCGCACATTTCCCCGAAAAG
TGCCACCTGACGTCTAAGAAACCATTATTATCATGACATTAACCTATAAAAATAGGCGTATCACGAGGCC
CTTTCGT
Features (pLannotate 1.2.2; 10 found; start..end, strand, type, name):
     56..2565    +  promoter       Ac5 promoter: Drosophila melanogaster actin 5C promoter
   2585..2650    +  CDS            N (fragment): REGN_LAMBD - Experimental evidence at protein level: Swiss-Prot protein existence level 1. Plays a role as a transcriptional antitermination factor that allows the virus to initiate its lytic phase. Activates expression of the delayed viral early genes by modifying host RNA polymerase (RNAP) into a form that is resistant to termination signals. This antitermination function requires the host NusA protein which serves to stabilize the interaction between antitermination protein N and host RNA polymerase. From Escherichia phage lambda (Bacteriophage lambda).
   2711..4348    +  CDS            LUCI_PHOPY: Experimental evidence at protein level: Swiss-Prot protein existence level 1. Produces green light with a wavelength of 562 nm. From Photinus pyralis (Common eastern firefly) (Lampyris pyralis).
   4383..4424    +  CDS            V5 tag: epitope tag from simian virus 5
   4524..4658    -  polyA_signal   SV40 poly(A) signal: SV40 polyadenylation signal
   4681..4765    -  CDS            large T antigen (fragment): large T antigen from SV40 (simian virus 40)
   4766..5213    +  CDS            TcR (fragment): tetracycline efflux protein; tet; confers resistance to tetracycline
   5259..5847    -  rep_origin     ori: high-copy-number ColE1/pMB1/pBR322/pUC origin of replication
   6018..6878    -  CDS            AmpR: β-lactamase; bla; confers resistance to ampicillin, carbenicillin, and related antibiotics
   6879..6983    -  promoter       AmpR promoter: bla
