[The description below was written by a language model from this plasmid's Addgene catalogue record and pLannotate feature annotations shown in this document.]
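Description:
Dm_λHA-FLuc0_CSC is an insect-cell expression plasmid built on the pAc5.1B backbone, intended for constitutive expression of a luciferase reporter in Drosophila cells. It is propagated in E. coli as a high-copy plasmid through a ColE1/pUC-type origin and selected with ampicillin via the β-lactamase gene and its own promoter. The catalogue lists a total size of about 7.1 kb, and the sequenced record is close to this. The feature table also picks up short fragments of a tetracycline resistance gene and of SV40 large T antigen. These appear to be non-functional backbone remnants rather than working parts.

The payload is a roughly 1.8 kb synthesized insert cloned between KpnI and XbaI downstream of the Drosophila actin 5C (Ac5) promoter, with an SV40 polyadenylation signal annotated downstream. It encodes firefly (Photinus pyralis) luciferase recoded with synonymous codons that are nonoptimal for Drosophila, with optimality defined by the codon stability coefficient (CSC) metric. The encoded protein is therefore unchanged while the mRNA's codon content differs. At the N terminus is a "lambda HA" tag. The annotated short fragment of bacteriophage λ N protein corresponds to the λN peptide, which is commonly used to bind boxB RNA hairpins in tethering assays, and the HA epitope allows immunodetection. A backbone V5 epitope sequence lies just after the luciferase coding region, but the record does not indicate whether it is translated in frame with the insert. According to the associated study, the construct serves as a reporter for examining how synonymous codon usage affects translation, presumably for comparison with differently optimized luciferase versions.
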