Addgene plasmid #210589: Dm_λHA-FLuc0_CSC
Purpose: Expresses lambdaHA-nonoptimal Firefly (CSC metric; Drosophila)
Depositing lab: Olivia Rissland. Depositing organization: University of Colorado Denver and Anschutz Medical Campus. Publication: Synonymous codon usage regulates translation initiation. Barrington CL, Galindo G, Koch AL, Horton ER, Morrison EJ, Tisa S, Stasevich TJ, Rissland OS. Cell Rep. 2023 Dec 26;42(12):113413. doi: 10.1016/j.celrep.2023.113413. Epub 2023 Dec 12. PubMed 38096059.
Backbone
  Vector backbone: pAc5.1B
  Total vector size (bp): 7097
  Vector type: Insect Expression, Luciferase
Growth in bacteria
  Bacterial resistance: Ampicillin, 100 μg/mL
  Growth temperature: 37°C
  Growth strain: DH5alpha
  Copy number: High Copy
Gene/Insert
  Gene/Insert name: LambdaHA-nonoptimal Firefly luciferase (Dm optimization, CSC metric) (alt names: Firefly; FLuc)
  Insert size (bp): 1776
  Promoter: Ac5
  Tag / fusion protein: lambda HA (N terminal on insert)
  Cloning method: Restriction Enzyme; 5′ cloning site KpnI (not destroyed); 3′ cloning site XbaI (not destroyed)
  Sequencing primers: 5′ Ac5_F; 3′ cctcgactgtgccttcta
Resource information
  A portion of this plasmid was derived from a plasmid made by: Synthesized by Genscript
Terms and licenses: Academic/Nonprofit Terms; Industry Terms: Not Available to Industry
How to cite: Dm_λHA-FLuc0_CSC was a gift from Olivia Rissland (Addgene plasmid # 210589 ; http://n2t.net/addgene:210589 ; RRID:Addgene_210589)
